>Addgene plasmid #61405 | pOPINK-OTUD1 (full-length, aa 1-481) | depositor full sequence | sequence record 99832 | pOPINK-OTUD1 (full-length, aa 1-481) sequence 7413 bps
TGGCGAATGGG
[124 nt withheld, positions 12-135]
C
[91 nt withheld, positions 137-227]
A
[49 nt withheld, positions 229-277]
CCTTTGACGTTGGAGTCCACGTTCTTT
[37 nt withheld, positions 305-341]
ACCCTATCTCGGTCTATTCTTTTGATTTATAAGGGATTTTGCCGATTTCGGCCTATTGGTTAAAAAATGA
GCTGATTTAACAAAAATTTAACGCGAATTTTAACAAAATATTAACGTTTACAATTTCAGGTGGCACTTTT
CGGGGAAATGTGCGCGGAACCCCTATTTGTTTATTTTTCTAAATACATTCAAATATGTATCCGCTCATGA
ATTAATTCTTAGAAAAACTCATCGAGCATCAAATGAAACTGCAATTTATTCATATCAGGATTATCAATAC
CATATTTTTGAAAAAGCCGTTTCTGTAATGAAGGAGAAAACTCACCGAGGCAGTTCCATAGGATGGCAAG
ATCCTGGTATCGGTCTGCGATTCCGACTCGTCCAACATCAATACAACCTATTAATTTCCCCTCGTCAAAA
ATAAGGTTATCAAGTGAGAAATCACCATGAGTGACGACTGAATCCGGTGAGAATGGCAAAAGTTTATGCA
TTTCTTTCCAGACTTGTTCAACAGGCCAGCCATTACGCTCGTCATCAAAATCACTCGCATCAACCAAACC
GTTATTCATTCGTGATTGCGCCTGAGCGAGACGAAATACGCGATCGCTGTTAAAAGGACAATTACAAACA
GGAATCGAATGCAACCGGCGCAGGAACACTGCCAGCGCATCAACAATATTTTCACCTGAATCAGGATATT
CTTCTAATACCTGGAATGCTGTTTTCCCGGGGATCGCAGTGGTGAGTAACCATGCATCATCAGGAGTACG
GATAAAATGCTTGATGGTCGGAAGAGGCATAAATTCCGTCAGCCAGTTTAGTCTGACCATCTCATCTGTA
ACATCATTGGCAACGCTACCTTTGCCATGTTTCAGAAACAACTCTGGCGCATCGGGCTTCCCATACAATC
GATAGATTGTCGCACCTGATTGCCCGACATTATCGCGAGCCCATTTATACCCATATAAATCAGCATCCAT
GTTGGAATTTAATCGCGGCCTAGAGCAAGACGTTTCCCGTTGAATATGGCTCATAACACCCCTTGTATTA
CTGTTTATGTAAGCAGACAGTTTTATTGTTCATGACCAAAATCCCTTAACGTGAGTTTTCGTTCCACTGA
GCGTCAGACCCCGTAGAAAAGATCAAAGGATCTTCTTGAGATCCTTTTTTTCTGCGCGTAATCTGCTGCT
TGCAAACAAAAAAACCACCGCTACCAGCGGTGGTTTGTTTGCCGGATCAAGAGCTACCAACTCTTTTTCC
GAAGGTAACTGGCTTCAGCAGAGCGCAGATACCAAATACTGTCCTTCTAGTGTAGCCGTAGTTAGGCCAC
CACTTCAAGAACTCTGTAGCACCGCCTACATACCTCGCTCTGCTAATCCTGTTACCAGTGGCTGCTGCCA
GTGGCGATAAGTCGTGTCTTACCGGGTTGGACTCAAGACGATAGTTACCGGATAAGGCGCAGCGGTCGGG
CTGAACGGGGGGTTCGTGCACACAGCCCAGCTTGGAGCGAACGACCTACACCGAACTGAGATACCTACAG
CGTGAGCTATGAGAAAGCGCCACGCTTCCCGAAGGGAGAAAGGCGGACAGGTATCCGGTAAGCGGCAGGG
TCGGAACAGGAGAGCGCACGAGGGAGCTTCCAGGGGGAAACGCCTGGTATCTTTATAGTCCTGTCGGGTT
TCGCCACCTCTGACTTGAGCGTCGATTTTTGTGATGCTCGTCAGGGGGGCGGAGCCTATGGAAAAACGCC
AGCAACGCGGCCTTTTTACGGTTCCTGGCCTTTTGCTGGCCTTTTGCTCACATGTTCTTTCCTGCGTTAT
CCCCTGATTCTGTGGATAACCGTATTACCGCCTTTGAGTGAGCTGATACCGCTCGCCGCAGCCGAACGAC
CGAGCGCAGCGAGTCAGTGAGCGAGGAAGCGGAAGAGCGCCTGATGCGGTATTTTCTCCTTACGCATCTG
TGCGGTATTTCACACCGCATATATGGTGCACTCTCAGTACAATCTGCTCTGATGCCGCATAGTTAAGCCA
GTATACACTCCGCTATCGCTACGTGACTGGGTCATGGCTGCGCCCCGACACCCGCCAACACCCGCTGACG
CGCCCTGACGGGCTTGTCTGCTCCCGGCATCCGCTTACAGACAAGCTGTGACCGTCTCCGGGAGCTGCAT
GTGTCAGAGGTTTTCACCGTCATCACCGAAACGCGCGAGGCAGCTGCGGTAAAGCTCATCAGCGTGGTCG
TGAAGCGATTCACAGATGTCTGCCTGTTCATCCGCGTCCAGCTCGTTGAGTTTCTCCAGAAGCGTTAATG
TCTGGCTTCTGATAAAGCGGGCCATGTTAAGGGCGGTTTTTTCCTGTTTGGTCACTGATGCCTCCGTGTA
AGGGGGATTTCTGTTCATGGGGGTAATGATACCGATGAAACGAGAGAGGATGCTCACGATACGGGTTACT
GATGATGAACATGCCCGGTTACTGGAACGTTGTGAGGGTAAACAACTGGCGGTATGGATGCGGCGGGACC
AGAGAAAAATCACTCAGGGTCAATGCCAGCGCTTCGTTAATACAGATGTAGGTGTTCCACAGGGTAGCCA
GCAGCATCCTGCGATGCAGATCCGGAACATAATGGTGCAGGGCGCTGACTTCCGCGTTTCCAGACTTTAC
GAAACACGGAAACCGAAGACCATTCATGTTGTTGCTCAGGTCGCAGACGTTTTGCAGCAGCAGTCGCTTC
ACGTTCGCTCGCGTATCGGTGATTCATTCTGCTAACCAGTAAGGCAACCCCGCCAGCCTAGCCGGGTCCT
CAACGACAGGAGCACGATCATGCGCACCCGTGGGGCCGCCATGCCGGCGATAATGGCCTGCTTCTCGCCG
AAACGTTTGGTGGCGGGACCAGTGACGAAGGCTTGAGCGAGGGCGTGCAAGATTCCGAATACCGCAAGCG
ACAGGCCGATCATCGTCGCGCTCCAGCGAAAGCGGTCCTCGCCGAAAATGACCCAGAGCGCTGCCGGCAC
CTGTCCTACGAGTTGCATGATAAAGAAGACAGTCATAAGTGCGGCGACGATAGTCATGCCCCGCGCCCAC
CGGAAGGAGCTGACTGGGTTGAAGGCTCTCAAGGGCATCGGTCGAGATCCCGGTGCCTAATGAGTGAGCT
AACTTACATTAATTGCGTTGCGCTCACTGCCCGCTTTCCAGTCGGGAAACCTGTCGTGCCAGCTGCATTA
ATGAATCGGCCAACGCGCGGGGAGAGGCGGTTTGCGTATTGGGCGCCAGGGTGGTTTTTCTTTTCACCAG
TGAGACGGGCAACAGCTGATTGCCCTTCACCGCCTGGCCCTGAGAGAGTTGCAGCAAGCGGTCCACGCTG
GTTTGCCCCAGCAGGCGAAAATCCTGTTTGATGGTGGTTAACGGCGGGATATAACATGAGCTGTCTTCGG
TATCGTCGTATCCCACTACCGAGATATCCGCACCAACGCGCAGCCCGGACTCGGTAATGGCGCGCATTGC
GCCCAGCGCCATCTGATCGTTGGCAACCAGCATCGCAGTGGGAACGATGCCCTCATTCAGCATTTGCATG
GTTTGTTGAAAACCGGACATGGCACTCCAGTCGCCTTCCCGTTCCGCTATCGGCTGAATTTGATTGCGAG
TGAGATATTTATGCCAGCCAGCCAGACGCAGACGCGCCGAGACAGAACTTAATGGGCCCGCTAACAGCGC
GATTTGCTGGTGACCCAATGCGACCAGATGCTCCACGCCCAGTCGCGTACCGTCTTCATGGGAGAAAATA
ATACTGTTGATGGGTGTCTGGTCAGAGACATCAAGAAATAACGCCGGAACATTAGTGCAGGCAGCTTCCA
CAGCAATGGCATCCTGGTCATCCAGCGGATAGTTAATGATCAGCCCACTGACGCGTTGCGCGAGAAGATT
GTGCACCGCCGCTTTACAGGCTTCGACGCCGCTTCGTTCTACCATCGACACCACCACGCTGGCACCCAGT
TGATCGGCGCGAGATTTAATCGCCGCGACAATTTGCGACGGCGCGTGCAGGGCCAGACTGGAGGTGGCAA
CGCCAATCAGCAACGACTGTTTGCCCGCCAGTTGTTGTGCCACGCGGTTGGGAATGTAATTCAGCTCCGC
CATCGCCGCTTCCACTTTTTCCCGCGTTTTCGCAGAAACGTGGCTGGCCTGGTTCACCACGCGGGAAACG
GTCTGATAAGAGACACCGGCATACTCTGCGACATCGTATAACGTTACTGGTTTCACATTCACCACCCTGA
ATTGACTCTCTTCCGGGCGCTATCATGCCATACCGCGAAAGGTTTTGCGCCATTCGATGGTGTCCGGGAT
CTCGACGCTCTCCCTTATGCGACTCCTGCATTAGGAAGCAGCCCAGTAGTAGGTTGAGGCCGTTGAGCAC
CGCCGCCGCAAGGAATGGTGCATGCAAGGAGATGGCGCCCAACAGTCCCCCGGCCACGGGGCCTGCCACC
ATACCCACGCCGAAACAAGCGCTCATGAGCCCGAAGTGGCGAGCCCGATCTTCCCCATCGGTGATGTCGG
CGATATAGGCGCCAGCAACCGCACCTGTGGCGCCGGTGATGCCGGCCACGATGCGTCCGGCGTAGAGGAT
CGAGATCTCGATCCCGCGAAATTAATACGACTCACTATAGGGGAATTGTGAGCGGATAACAATTCCCCTC
TAGAAATAATTTTGTTTAACTTTAAGAAGGAGATATACCATGGCACATCACCATCACCATCACATGTCCC
CTATACTAGGTTATTGGAAAATTAAGGGCCTTGTGCAACCCACTCGACTTCTTTTGGAATATCTTGAAGA
AAAATATGAAGAGCATTTGTATGAGCGCGATGAAGGTGATAAATGGCGAAACAAAAAGTTTGAATTGGGT
TTGGAGTTTCCCAATCTTCCTTATTATATTGATGGTGATGTTAAATTAACACAGTCTATGGCCATCATAC
GTTATATAGCTGACAAGCACAACATGTTGGGTGGTTGTCCAAAAGAGCGTGCAGAGATTTCAATGCTTGA
AGGAGCGGTTTTGGATATTAGATACGGTGTTTCGAGAATTGCATATAGTAAAGACTTTGAAACTCTCAAA
GTTGATTTTCTTAGCAAGCTACCTGAAATGCTGAAAATGTTCGAAGATCGTTTATGTCATAAAACATATT
TAAATGGTGATCATGTAACCCATCCTGACTTCATGTTGTATGACGCTCTTGATGTTGTTTTATACATGGA
CCCAATGTGCCTGGATGCGTTCCCAAAATTAGTTTGTTTTAAAAAACGTATTGAAGCTATCCCACAAATT
GATAAGTACTTGAAATCCAGCAAGTATATAGCATGGCCTTTGCAGGGCTGGCAAGCCACGTTTGGTGGTG
GCGACCATCCTCCAAAATCGGATCTGAGCAGCGGTCTGGAAGTTCTGTTTCAGGGCCCGATGCAGCTCTA
CAGCAGCGTCTGCACCCACTACCCCGCCGGGGCCCCGGGTCCCACGGCCGCCGCCCCCGCGCCACCCGCC
GCCGCTACCCCCTTCAAGGTCTCGCTGCAGCCCCCGGGAGCCGCCGGCGCCGCGCCCGAGCCCGAGACCG
GTGAGTGCCAGCCCGCCGCGGCCGCCGAGCACCGGGAAGCCGCCGCTGTCCCCGCCGCCAAGATGCCCGC
CTTCTCCTCCTGCTTCGAGGTGGTGTCCGGGGCCGCCGCGCCCGCCTCCGCCGCCGCCGGCCCGCCCGGC
GCGTCCTGCAAGCCGCCGCTGCCGCCGCACTACACGTCCACCGCACAGATCACCGTGCGGGCCCTGGGCG
CCGACAGGCTCCTGCTGCACGGGCCCGATCCCGTTCCCGGCGCCGCGGGCTCCGCCGCTGCCCCGCGCGG
CCGCTGCCTCCTGCTCGCCCCGGCGCCCGCAGCCCCGGTCCCGCCGCGGCGGGGCTCCTCGGCCTGGCTC
CTGGAGGAGCTGCTGCGGCCCGACTGCCCCGAGCCCGCGGGCTTGGACGCGACACGGGAGGGGCCCGATC
GGAACTTCCGACTGAGCGAGCACCGCCAGGCCCTGGCCGCCGCCAAGCACCGAGGCCCCGCGGCGACCCC
GGGGAGCCCCGATCCCGGCCCCGGTCCGTGGGGCGAAGAGCACTTGGCGGAGAGGGGCCCCAGGGGCTGG
GAGAGGGGCGGCGATCGCTGCGACGCGCCCGGTGGGGACGCGGCGCGGAGGCCCGACCCAGAGGCCGAGG
CACCCCCCGCCGGGAGCATCGAGGCCGCCCCGAGTAGTGCGGCGGAGCCGGTGATCGTCTCCAGGTCGGA
TCCCAGAGACGAGAAGCTGGCCCTATACCTGGCCGAGGTGGAGAAGCAGGACAAGTATCTGCGGCAGAGG
AATAAGTACCGATTCCACATCATTCCAGACGGCAACTGCCTCTACCGAGCTGTCAGCAAGACGGTGTATG
GGGACCAGAGCCTGCACCGGGAGTTGAGGGAGCAGACGGTGCACTACATCGCCGACCATCTCGACCACTT
CAGCCCCCTGATTGAGGGCGACGTGGGGGAGTTTATCATCGCTGCTGCCCAAGACGGGGCATGGGCCGGG
TACCCGGAGTTGCTGGCCATGGGGCAGATGCTGAATGTGAATATCCATTTAACTACTGGAGGGAGGCTGG
AGAGTCCCACGGTGTCTACCATGATTCATTATTTGGGCCCAGAGGATTCCCTGAGGCCTAGTATTTGGCT
CAGTTGGCTCAGTAACGGACACTATGATGCTGTATTTGATCACTCCTATCCTAACCCAGAGTACGACAAC
TGGTGCAAACAAACTCAAGTGCAAAGGAAACGCGACGAAGAACTTGCCAAATCTATGGCCATATCCTTGT
CTAAAATGTATATTGAACAAAATGCATGCTCTTAAAGCTTTCTAGACCATTTAAACACCACCACCACCAC
CACTGAGATCCGGCTGCTAACAAAGCCCGAAAGGAAGCTGAGTTGGCTGCTGCCACCGCTGAGCAATAAC
TAGCATAACCCCTTGGGGCCTCTAAACGGGTCTTGAGGGGTTTTTTGCTGAAAGGAGGAACTATATCCGG
AT
Features (pLannotate 1.2.2; 21 found; start..end, strand, type, name):
     12..467     +  rep_origin     f1 ori (sequence partly withheld): f1 bacteriophage origin of replication; arrow indicates direction of (+) strand synthesis
    494..551     +  promoter       AmpR promoter (fragment): bla
    560..1375    -  CDS            KanR: aminoglycoside phosphotransferase; aph(3')-Ia; confers resistance to kanamycin in bacteria or G418 (Geneticin®) in eukaryotes
   1497..2085    +  rep_origin     ori: high-copy-number ColE1/pMB1/pBR322/pUC origin of replication
   2271..2413    -  misc_feature   bom: basis of mobility region from pBR322
   2515..2706    -  CDS            rop: Rop protein, which maintains plasmids at low copy number; rop
   2723..3103    +  CDS            YPB1_ECOLX: Protein predicted: Swiss-Prot protein existence level 4. From Escherichia coli.
   3175..3466    -  CDS            TcR (fragment): tetracycline efflux protein; tet; confers resistance to tetracycline
   3481..3502    -  protein_bind   CAP binding site: CAP binding activates transcription in the presence of cAMP. E. coli catabolite activator protein
   3515..4597    -  CDS            lacI: lac repressor; lacI; The lac repressor binds to the lac operator to inhibit transcription in E. coli. This inhibition can be relieved by adding lactose or isopropyl-β-D-thiogalactopyranoside (IPTG).
   4598..4675    -  promoter       lacI promoter: lacI
   4683..4962    -  CDS            TcR (fragment): tetracycline efflux protein; tet; confers resistance to tetracycline
   4984..5002    +  promoter       T7 promoter: promoter for bacteriophage T7 RNA polymerase
   5003..5027    +  protein_bind   lac operator: The lac repressor binds to the lac operator to inhibit transcription in E. coli. This inhibition can be relieved by adding lactose or isopropyl-β-D-thiogalactopyranoside (IPTG). lac repressor encoded by lacI
   5042..5064    +  RBS            RBS: efficient ribosome binding site from bacteriophage T7 gene 10 (Olins and Rangwala, 1989)
   5077..5094    +  CDS            7xHis (fragment): 6xHis affinity tag
   5095..5748    +  CDS            GST26_SCHJA: Experimental evidence at protein level: Swiss-Prot protein existence level 1. GST isoenzymes appear to play a central role in the parasite detoxification system. Other functions are also suspected including a role in increasing the solubility of haematin in the parasite gut. From Schistosoma japonicum (Blood fluke).
   5791..7233    +  CDS            OTUD1: OTUD1_HUMAN - Also known as DUBA7, OTDC1. Experimental evidence at protein level: Swiss-Prot protein existence level 1. Deubiquitinating enzyme that specifically hydrolyzes 'Lys- 63'-linked polyubiquitin to monoubiquitin. From Homo sapiens (Human).
   7257..7274    +  CDS            9xHis (fragment): 9xHis affinity tag
   7284..7333    +  CDS            SET1 (fragment): solubility-enhancement tag derived from T7 phage gene 10B
   7341..7388    +  terminator     T7 terminator: transcription terminator for bacteriophage T7 RNA polymerase
