[The description below was written by a language model from this plasmid's Addgene catalogue record and pLannotate feature annotations shown in this document.]
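Description:
pOPINK-OTUD1 (full-length, aa 1-481) is a 7.4 kb bacterial expression plasmid built on the pOPINK backbone for producing full-length human OTUD1, an OTU-family deubiquitinase, in E. coli. It is maintained through a ColE1/pMB1-type origin accompanied by the pBR322 bom region and the rop gene, which moderates copy number (the catalogue lists copy number as unknown). Selection is by kanamycin through an aph(3')-Ia cassette. An f1 phage origin is also present, along with remnants of the tetracycline resistance gene that appear to be non-functional backbone leftovers.

The expression cassette follows the pET-style design: a T7 promoter immediately followed by a lac operator, a T7 gene 10 ribosome binding site, and a T7 terminator, with a plasmid-borne lacI gene supplying repressor. Transcription therefore depends on a host that provides T7 RNA polymerase and is induced with IPTG. The open reading frame begins with a His6 tag and Schistosoma japonicum glutathione S-transferase. According to the catalogue, these are followed by a 3C protease recognition site, which is not annotated separately but would fall in the short gap between GST and the insert. The 1,443 bp OTUD1 coding sequence comes next. This arrangement allows affinity purification by nickel or glutathione resin and subsequent removal of the tags by 3C cleavage.

A His-tag fragment and a fragment of a T7 gene 10B-derived solubility tag are annotated downstream of the insert. The record does not indicate whether these are translated, and the catalogue lists only the N-terminal fusion. The plasmid was deposited with a study of OTU deubiquitinase linkage specificity, so the recombinant enzyme is presumably used in biochemical ubiquitin chain cleavage work.
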