Addgene plasmid #61405: pOPINK-OTUD1 (full-length, aa 1-481)
Purpose: Expresses human OTUD1 (full-length) in E. coli.
Depositing lab: David Komander. Depositing organization: MRC Laboratory of Molecular Biology. Publication: OTU Deubiquitinases Reveal Mechanisms of Linkage Specificity and Enable Ubiquitin Chain Restriction Analysis. Mevissen TE, Hospenthal MK, Geurink PP, Elliott PR, Akutsu M, Arnaudo N, Ekkebus R, Kulathu Y, Wauer T, El Oualid F, Freund SM, Ovaa H, Komander D. Cell. 2013 Jul 3;154(1):169-84. doi: 10.1016/j.cell.2013.05.046. PubMed 23827681.
Backbone
  Vector backbone: pOPINK
  Backbone manufacturer: OPPF-UK
  Backbone size w/o insert (bp): 6299
  Total vector size (bp): 7413
  Vector type: Bacterial Expression
Growth in bacteria
  Bacterial resistance: Kanamycin, 50 μg/mL
  Growth temperature: 37°C
  Growth strain: DH5alpha
  Copy number: Unknown
Gene/Insert
  Gene/Insert name: OTUD1
  Species: H. sapiens (human)
  Insert size (bp): 1443
  GenBank ID: NM_001145373.2
  Entrez Gene: OTUD1 (a.k.a. DUBA7, OTDC1)
  Promoter: T7
  Tag / fusion protein: His6-GST-3C (N terminal on backbone)
  Cloning method: Restriction Enzyme; 5′ cloning site KpnI (destroyed during cloning); 3′ cloning site HindIII (not destroyed)
  Sequencing primers: 5′ pGEX 5’; 3′ T7 Terminal
Terms and licenses: Academic/Nonprofit Terms; Industry Terms: Not Available to Industry
How to cite: pOPINK-OTUD1 (full-length, aa 1-481) was a gift from David Komander (Addgene plasmid # 61405 ; http://n2t.net/addgene:61405 ; RRID:Addgene_61405)
