>Addgene plasmid #61405 | pOPINK-OTUD1 (full-length, aa 1-481) | addgene partial sequence | sequence record 101875 | T7 5'-TAATACGACTCACTATAGGG-3'
CTTTAAGAAGGAGATATACCATGGCACATCACCATCACCATCACATGTCCCCTATACTAGGTTATTGGAA
AATTAAGGGCCTTGTGCAACCCACTCGACTTCTTTTGGAATATCTTGAAGAAAAATATGAAGAGCATTTG
TATGAGCGCGATGAAGGTGATAAATGGCGAAACAAAAAGTTTGAATTGGGTTTGGAGTTTCCCAATCTTC
CTTATTATATTGATGGTGATGTTAAATTAACACAGTCTATGGCCATCATACGTTATATAGCTGACAAGCA
CAACATGTTGGGTGGTTGTCCAAAAGAGCGTGCAGAGATTTCAATGCTTGAAGGAGCGGTTTTGGATATT
AGATACGGTGTTTCGAGAATTGCATATAGTAAAGACTTTGAAACTCTCAAAGTTGATTTTCTTAGCAAGC
TACCTGAAATGCTGAAAATGTTCGAAGATCGTTTATGTCATAAAACATATTTAAATGGTGATCATGTAAC
CCATCCTGACTTCATGTTGTATGACGCTCTTGATGTTGTTTTATACATGGACCCAATGTGCCTGGATGCG
TTCCCAAAATTAGTTTGTTTTAAAAAACGTATTGAAGCTATCCCACAAATTGATAAGTACTTGAAATCCA
GCAAGTATATAGCATGGCCTTTGCAGGGCTGGCAAGCCACGTTTGGTGGTGGCGACCATCCTCCAAAATC
