>Addgene plasmid #61405 | pOPINK-OTUD1 (full-length, aa 1-481) | addgene partial sequence | sequence record 101876 | T7term 5'-GCTAGTTATTGCTCAGCGG-3'
CCGAGGTGGAGAAGCAGGACAAGTATCTGCGGCAGAGGAATAAGTACCGATTCCACATCATTCCAGACGG
CAACTGCCTCTACCGAGCTGTCAGCAAGACGGTGTATGGGGACCAGAGCCTGCACCGGGAGTTGAGGGAG
CAGACGGTGCACTACATCGCCGACCATCTCGACCACTTCAGCCCCCTGATTGAGGGCGACGTGGGGGAGT
TTATCATCGCTGCTGCCCAAGACGGGGCATGGGCCGGGTACCCGGAGTTGCTGGCCATGGGGCAGATGCT
GAATGTGAATATCCATTTAACTACTGGAGGGAGGCTGGAGAGTCCCACGGTGTCTACCATGATTCATTAT
TTGGGCCCAGAGGATTCCCTGAGGCCTAGTATTTGGCTCAGTTGGCTCAGTAACGGACACTATGATGCTG
TATTTGATCACTCCTATCCTAACCCAGAGTACGACAACTGGTGCAAACAAACTCAAGTGCAAAGGAAACG
CGACGAAGAACTTGCCAAATCTATGGCCATATCCTTGTCTAAAATGTATATTGAACAAAATGCATGCTCT
TAAAGCTTTCTAGACCATTTAAACACCACCACCACCACCACTGAGATCCGGCTGCTAAC
